Addgene plasmid #153875: pGBW-m4252987
Purpose: Mammalian expression plasmid for SARS-CoV-2 ORF7b
Depositing lab: Ginkgo Bioworks & Benjie Chen. Depositing organization: Ginkgo Bioworks.
Backbone
  Vector backbone: pTwist_CMV_Hygro_6 with AarI site removed
  Backbone size w/o insert (bp): 6525
  Vector type: Mammalian Expression
  Selectable markers: Hygromycin
Growth in bacteria
  Bacterial resistance: Ampicillin, 100 μg/mL
  Growth temperature: 37°C
  Growth strain: DH5alpha
  Copy number: High Copy
Gene/Insert
  Gene/Insert name: SARS-CoV-2 ORF7b
  Species: Severe acute respiratory syndrome coronavirus 2
  Insert size (bp): 125
  Mutation: wt
  Entrez Gene: ORF7b (a.k.a. GU280_gp08)
  Promoter: CMV
  Cloning method: Unknown
Resource information
  A portion of this plasmid was derived from a plasmid made by: GinkgoBioworks
Depositor comments: NCBI reference sequence: 43740574
How to cite: pGBW-m4252987 was a gift from Ginkgo Bioworks & Benjie Chen (Addgene plasmid # 153875 ; http://n2t.net/addgene:153875 ; RRID:Addgene_153875)
