[The description below was written by a language model from this plasmid's Addgene catalogue record and pLannotate feature annotations shown in this document.]
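Description:
pGBW-m4252987 is a mammalian expression plasmid carrying the wild-type ORF7b open reading frame of SARS-CoV-2, built on a pTwist_CMV_Hygro_6 backbone from which an AarI restriction site was removed. It is propagated in E. coli as a high-copy plasmid through a ColE1/pUC-type origin of replication and is selected with ampicillin via a full-length β-lactamase (AmpR) gene. A short additional β-lactamase fragment is also annotated, which looks like a backbone remnant rather than a functional marker.

The payload is small: the ORF7b coding sequence, identified in the annotation as the NS7B accessory protein, spans about 130 bp and carries no annotated epitope tag or reporter. It lies on the reverse strand downstream of the human cytomegalovirus immediate early enhancer and promoter elements. An SV40 polyadenylation signal sits beyond its 3' end, although this signal is annotated on the opposite strand. The expression unit is bracketed by 5' and 3' β-globin insulator elements and by bacterial and phage terminators (rrnG and T7), an arrangement generally intended to isolate the cassette from transcriptional read-through and from neighbouring sequences.

A separate cassette provides selection in mammalian cells. In it, the human ubiquitin C promoter, which spans the numbering origin of the circular map, drives hygromycin B phosphotransferase, followed by a synthetic poly(A) signal. The plasmid therefore supports transient expression of ORF7b, or hygromycin selection of stably transfected cells. The record states no purpose beyond mammalian expression of this viral protein.
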