Features (pLannotate 1.2.2; 19 found; start..end, strand, type, name):
    947..1011    +  CDS            bla(M) (fragment): β-lactamase lacking the signal sequence; bla(M); allows cytosolic expression of β-lactamase
   1183..1771    +  rep_origin     ori: high-copy-number ColE1/pMB1/pBR322/pUC origin of replication
   1997..2068    -  misc_feature   3' β-globin insulator: insulator downstream of the human β-globin locus (Farrell et al., 2002)
   2113..2249    -  terminator     rrnG terminator: transcription terminator from the E. coli ribosomal RNA rrnG operon (Albrechtsen et al., 1991)
   2279..2325    -  terminator     T7 terminator: transcription terminator for bacteriophage T7 RNA polymerase
   2348..2417    +  CDS            large T antigen (fragment): large T antigen from SV40 (simian virus 40)
   2440..2561    +  polyA_signal   SV40 poly(A) signal: SV40 polyadenylation signal
   2630..2758    -  CDS            NS7B_SARS2: Experimental evidence at protein level: Swiss-Prot protein existence level 1. From Severe acute respiratory syndrome coronavirus 2 (2019-nCoV) (SARS-CoV-2).
   2833..2884    -  promoter       CMVd2 promoter: truncated human cytomegalovirus (CMV) immediate early promoter that yields moderately reduced expression relative to the full-length promoter
   2947..2964    +  promoter       CMV promoter (fragment): human cytomegalovirus (CMV) immediate early promoter
   3037..3340    -  enhancer       CMV enhancer: human cytomegalovirus immediate early enhancer
   3421..3469    +  polyA_signal   poly(A) signal: synthetic polyadenylation signal
   3487..3533    +  terminator     T7 terminator: transcription terminator for bacteriophage T7 RNA polymerase
   3538..3609    -  misc_feature   5' β-globin insulator: insulator upstream of the human β-globin locus (Farrell et al., 2002)
   3761..3897    -  terminator     rrnG terminator: transcription terminator from the E. coli ribosomal RNA rrnG operon (Albrechtsen et al., 1991)
   3910..4770    -  CDS            AmpR: β-lactamase; bla; confers resistance to ampicillin, carbenicillin, and related antibiotics
   5036..5084    -  polyA_signal   poly(A) signal: synthetic polyadenylation signal
   5112..6133    -  CDS            HygR (fragment): hygromycin B phosphotransferase confers resistance to hygromycin
   6143..683     -  promoter       UbC promoter (across the origin): human ubiquitin C promoter
>Addgene plasmid #153875 | pGBW-m4252987 | addgene full sequence | sequence record 300420 | Ginkgo NGS Result
AATAAGAGCTTTCCCGCATTAGCGAAGGGCTCAAGACCTTGGGTTCTTGCCGCCCACCATGCCCCCCACC
TTGTTTCAACGACCTCACAGCCCGCCTCACAAGCGTCTTCCATTCAAGACTCGGGAACAGCCGCCATTTT
GCTGCGCTCCCCCCAACCCCCAGTTCAGGGCAACCTTGCTCGCGGACCCAGACTACAGCCCTTGGCGGTC
TCTCCACACGCTTCCGTCCCACCGAGCGGCCCGGCGGCCACGAAAGCCCCGGCCAGCCCAGCAGCCCGCT
ACTCACCAAGTGACGATCACAGCGATCCACAAACAAGAACCGCGACCCAAATCCCGGCTGCGACGGAACT
AGCTGTGCCACACCCGGCGCGTCCTTATATAATCATCGGCGTTCACCGCCCCACGGAGATCCCTCCGCAG
AATCGCCGAGAAGGGACTACTTTTCCTCGCCTGTTCCGCTCTCTGGAAAGAAAACCAGTGCCCTAGAGTC
ACCCAAGTCCCGTCCTAAAATGTCCTTCTGCTGATACTGGGGTTCTAAGGCCGAGTCTTATGAGCAGCGG
GCCGCTGTCCTGAGCGTCCGGGCGGAAGGATCAGGACGCTCCTGCGCCCTTCGTCTGACGTGGCAGCGCT
CGCCGTGACGAGGGGGGCGCCCGCGGGAGGCGCCAAAACCCGGCGCGGAGGCCAGGCGCGCCCCGATTTC
GATATTCCTCGGATCTCGGATAGATCGGGATTGAGGATGTAGGTTGAACTTCTCTCGGGTGATCCCGATC
TCGGATATTCGGGATTGGAGTAATACCTGGCGATAGGCGCTGCCAAGCAATAGCCAAGGCGCAAGGCCGG
CCAAGAGACTTGCGATAGTTCGTTCGAGAGGTAGCCTGCAAGATGGATCGGACGAAAGGTTTGAAGATTT
TCCGACGAGGGCCTTGGAGAGTTCGGAAATTTAAATGCAACTATGGATGAACGAAATAGACAGATCGCTG
AGATAGGTGCCTCACTGATTAAGCATTGGTAACTGTCAGACCAAGTTTACTCATATATACTTTAGATTGA
TTTAAAACTTCATTTTTAATTTAAAAGGATCTAGGTGAAGATCCTTTTTGATAATCTCATGACCAAAATC
CCTTAACGTGAGTTTTCGTTCCACTGAGCGTCAGACCCCGTAGAAAAGATCAAAGGATCTTCTTGAGATC
CTTTTTTTCTGCGCGTAATCTGCTGCTTGCAAACAAAAAAACCACCGCTACCAGCGGTGGTTTGTTTGCC
GGATCAAGAGCTACCAACTCTTTTTCCGAAGGTAACTGGCTTCAGCAGAGCGCAGATACCAAATACTGTT
CTTCTAGTGTAGCCGTAGTTAGGCCACCACTTCAAGAACTCTGTAGCACCGCCTACATACCTCGCTCTGC
TAATCCTGTTACCAGTGGCTGCTGCCAGTGGCGATAAGTCGTGTCTTACCGGGTTGGACTCAAGACGATA
GTTACCGGATAAGGCGCAGCGGTCGGGCTGAACGGGGGGTTCGTGCACACAGCCCAGCTTGGAGCGAACG
ACCTACACCGAACTGAGATACCTACAGCGTGAGCTATGAGAAAGCGCCACGCTTCCCGAAGGGAGAAAGG
CGGACAGGTATCCGGTAAGCGGCAGGGTCGGAACAGGAGAGCGCACGAGGGAGCTTCCAGGGGGAAACGC
CTGGTATCTTTATAGTCCTGTCGGGTTTCGCCACCTCTGACTTGAGCGTCGATTTTTGTGATGCTCGTCA
GGGGGGCGGAGCCTATGGAAAAACGCCAGCAACGCGGCCTTTTTACGGTTCCTGGCCTTTTGCTGGCCTT
TTGCTCACATGATTTAAATGAAACTCGTAATCGGAGAACGGGTGCAATAGCAAGGACCAGATCGAACTTG
ACTGACGCAATTCTGAGCGTAGTCGAAACCCAGACAAGTCGATCTCGCCAAGTAGCTGACTTGACTGGTT
AATTAAGTTTCGATAGCCCAAGGTAACCAATGAGATTAGGGAGGGAAGAAAGTTTGATGAACTACTTCTG
ACCCCTAGTGGTGTCCAGAAAAGACCATTAAAGGAATGTCTTGATCGAAATCGAGAGATCGCCTGCAGGA
TAGCTGACGACCTTAAGGATAAATTTCTGGTAAGGAGGACACGTATGGAAGTGGGCAAGTTGGGGAAGCC
GTATCCGTTGCTGAATCTGGCATATGTGGGAGTATAAGACGCGCAGCGTCGCATCAGGCATTTTTTTCTG
CGCCAATGCCGGTAGATAGCAATCCGGCCCGAGGGGCACAAAAAACCCCTCAAGACCCGTTTAGAGGCCC
CAAGGGGTTATGCTACGATACCGATAGAGATGGGCCAATACCACATTTGTAGAGGTTTTACTTGCTTTAA
AAAACCTCCCACACCTCCCCCTGAACCTGAAACATAAAATGAATGCAATTGTTGTTGTTAACTTGTTTAT
TGCAGCTTATAATGGTTACAAATAAAGCAATAGCATCACAAATTTCACAAATAAAGCATTTTTTTCACTG
CATTCTAGTTGTGGTTTGTCCAAACTCATCAATGTATCTTATCATGTCTGTGAGCTGAAGGTACGCTGTA
TCTCAGTCAGTCAAGCTAGCAGAGGCCTGCGGATCCTTAGGCGTGACATGTCTCATTATGATCTTGTAAC
TCCAGACTGAACCAAAAAATGATTAGCATAATGAGCACCAGAAAAAGCAGGAAAGCCAAGAAGCACAGAT
AAAAGTCGATGAGCGATAGTTCTATCATGGTGGCGGCCGCTGGCGGGTGTGTCGAGTGGATGGTAGGATC
GACAAAGATCTGATCTGACGGTTCACTAAACCAGCTCTGCTTATATAGACCTCCCACCGTACACGCCTAC
CGCCCATTTGCGTCAATGGGGCGGAGTTGTTACGACATTTTGGAAAGTCCCGTTGATTTTGGTGCCAAAA
CAAACTCCCATTGACGTCAATGGGGTGGAGACTTGGAAATCCCCGTGAGTCAAACCGCTATCCACGCCCA
TTGATGTACTGCCAAAACCGCATCAGCATGGTAATAGCGATGACTAATACGTAGATGTACTGCCAAGTAG
GAAAGTCCCATAAGGTCATGTACTGGGCATAATGCCAGGCGGGCCATTTACCGTCATTGACGTCAATAGG
GGGCGTACTTGGCATATGATACACTTGATGTACTGCCAAGTGGGCAGTTTACCGTAAATACTCCACCCAT
TGACGTCAATGGAAAGTCCCTATTGGCGTTACTATGGGAACATACGTCATTATTGACGTCAATGGGCGGG
GGTCGTTGGGCGGTCAGCCAGGCGGGCCATTTACCGTAAGTTATGTAACGCGGAACTCCATATATGGGCT
ATGAACTAATGACCCCGTAATTGATTACTAGATCTGGCTACACTCGATCAGCAGTTAGATAATAAAATCG
CTATCCATCGAAGATGGATGTGTGTTGGTTTTTTGTGTGTGTAACGCAACGATTGATAGCATAACCCCTT
GGGGCCTCTAAACGGGTCTTGAGGGGTTTTTTGAATTGAGAGGTAGCTGAAGCTGCTGTTATGACCACTA
GAGGGAAGAAGATACCTGTGGAGCTAATGGTCCAAGATGTCGGGAGCCGCGATCGCTGCCAAAAAGGTAA
GCTGACGATAGCTGACGAGATTCGATGCCCGACGAGCAAATGAGCGCCACGGCTGTTCGCGTAAGCTCGA
AACGACGGAGATTCGATAGAGCCAGAGTCGAGTTTAAACGATTCGGGATCTTAAGGATAAATTTCTGGTA
AGGAGGACACGTATGGAAGTGGGCAAGTTGGGGAAGCCGTATCCGTTGCTGAATCTGGCATATGTGGGAG
TATAAGACGCGCAGCGTCGCATCAGGCATTTTTTTCTGCGCCAATGCACCTAGAATCGGTTACCAATGCT
TAATCAGTGAGGCACCTATCTCAGCGATCTGTCTATTTCGTTCATCCATAGTTGCCTGACTCCCCGTCGT
GTAGATAACTACGATACGGGAGGGCTTACCATCTGGCCCCAGTGCTGCAATGATACCGCGAGACCCACGC
TCACCGGCTCCAGATTTATCAGCAATAAACCAGCCAGCCGGAAGGGCCGAGCGCAGAAGTGGTCCTGCAA
CTTTATCCGCCTCCATCCAGTCTATCAACTGTTGCCGGGAAGCTAGAGTAAGTAGTTCGCCAGTTAATAG
TTTACGCAAGGTTGTTGCCATTGCTACAGGCATCGTGGTGTCACGCTCGTCGTTTGGTATGGCTTCATTC
AGCTCCGGTTCCCAACGATCAAGGCGAGTTACATGATCCCCCATGTTGTGCAAAAAAGCGGTTAGCTCCT
TCGGTCCTCCAATCGTTGTCAGAAGTAAGTTGGCCGCAGTGTTATCACTCATGGTTATGGCAGCACTGCA
TAATTCTCTTACTGTCATGCCATCCGTAAGATGCTTTTCTGTGACTGGTGAATACTCAACCAAGTCATTC
TGAGAATAGTGTATGCGGCGACCGAGTTGCTCTTGCCCGGCGTCAATACGGGATAATACCGCGCCACATA
GCAGAACTTTAAAAGTGCTCATCATTGGAAAGCGTTCTTCGGGGCGAAAACTCTCAAGGATCTTACCGCT
GTTGAGATCCAGTTCGATGTAACCCACTCGCGCACCCAACTGATCTTCAGCATCTTTTACTTTCACCAGC
GTTTCTGGGTGAGCAAAAACAGGAAGGCAAAATGCCGCAAAAAAGGGAATAAGGGCGACACGGAAATGTT
GAATACTCATGCGAAAGCCTCCTGCTGATCCTGTCTCTTGATAGATGTTTGCAAAAGCTAGGACTCGATT
ATACGTTGACCGATCAGACTATCAATATCTAGGTTTAAACAGATCGGTACGCTGCCGTGACCAGGCTTGA
GTACAATATCTGACGATTGGACTTCCTGGGTCCCAAGCTGGATTCCGACTGGCTGACTGCCAAGCAACGA
TATGGATCGTCGAGACTCGCACTGAGAGGATCGTTCTCGGTACACCAGGCGCGCCTAGCGTTACACACAC
AAAAAACCAACACACATCCATCTTCGATGGATAGCGATTTTATTATCTAAGACTAGGCTTACATACTAGC
TTATTCCTTTGCCCTCGGACGAGTGCTGGGGCGTCGGTTTCCACTATCGGCGAGTACTTCTACACAGCCA
TCGGTCCAGACGGCGGCGCTTCTGCGGGCGATTTGTGTACGCCCGACAGTCCCGGCTCCGGATCGGACGA
TTGCGTCGCATCGACCCTGCGCCCAAGCTGCATCATCGAAATTGCCGTCAACCAAGCTCTGATAGAGTTG
GTCAAGACCAATGCGGAGCATATACGCCCGGAGCCGGGGCGATCCTGCAAGCTCCGGATGCCTCCGCTCG
AAGTAGCGCGTCTGCTGCTCCATACAAGCCAACCACGGCCTCCAGAAGAAGATGTTGGCGACCTCGTATT
GGGAATCCCCGAACATCGCCTCGCTCCAGTCAATGACCGCTGTTATGCGGCCATTGTCCGTCAGGACATT
GTTGGAGCCGAAATCCGCGTGCACGAGGTGCCGGACTTCGGGGCAGTCCTCGGCCCAAAGCATCAGCTCA
TCGAGAGCCTGCGCGACGGACGCACTGACGGTGTCGTCCATCACAGTTTGCCAGTGATACACATGGGGAT
CAGCAATCGCGCATATGAAATCACGCCATGTAGTGTATTGACCGATTCCTTGCGGTCCGAATGGGCCGAA
CCCGCTCGTCTGGCTAAGATCGGCGGCAGCGATGGCATCCATTGCCTCCGCGACCGGCTGCAGAACAGCG
GGCAGTTCGGTTTCAGGCAGGTCTTGCAACGTGACACCCTGTGCACGGCGGGAGATGCAATAGGTCAGGC
TCTCGCTGAACTCCCCAATGTCAAGCACTTCCGGAATCGGGAGCGCGGCGGATGCAAAGTGCCGATAAAC
ATAACGATCTTTGTAGAAACCATCGGCGCAGCTATTTACCCGCAGGACATATCCACGCCCTCCTACATCG
AAGCTGAAAGCACGAGATTCTTCGCCCTCCGAGAGCTGCATCAGGTCGGAGACGCTGTCGAACTTTTCGA
TCAGAAACTTCTCGACAGACGTCGCGGTGAGTTCAGGCTTTTTACCCATGTTGTCTAACAAAAAAGCCAA
AAACGGCCAGAATTTAGCGGACAATTTACAAGTCTAACACTGAAAATTACATATTGACCCAAATGATTAC
ATTTCAAAAGGTGCCTAAAAAACTTCACAAAACACACTCGCCAACCCCGAGCGCATAGTTCAAAACCGGA
GCTTCAGCTACTTAAGAAGATAGGTACATAAAACCGACCAAAGAAACTGACGCCTCACTTATCCCTCCCC
TCACCAGAGGTCCGGCGCCTGTCGATTCAGGAGAGCCTACCCTAGGCCCGAACCCTGCGTCCTGCGACGG
AGAAAAGCCTACCGCACACCTACCGGCTGGTGGCCCCACCCTGCATTATAAGCCAACAGAACGGGTGACG
TCACGACACGACGAGGGCGCGCGCTCCCAAAGGTACGGGTGCACTGCCCAACGGCACCGCCATAACTGCC
GCCCCCGCAACAGACGACAAACCGAGTTCTCCAGTCAGTGACAAACTTCACGTCAGGGTCCCCAGATGGT
GCCCAGCCCATCTCACCCG
